Addgene plasmid #126206: Green Glifon50
Purpose: green fluorescent glucose sensor for mammalian cells
Depositing lab: Tetsuya Kitaguchi. Depositing organization: Tokyo Institute of Technology (Inactive). Publication: Green Fluorescent Protein-Based Glucose Indicators Report Glucose Dynamics in Living Cells. Mita M, Ito M, Harada K, Sugawara I, Ueda H, Tsuboi T, Kitaguchi T. Anal Chem. 2019 Apr 2;91(7):4821-4830. doi: 10.1021/acs.analchem.9b00447. Epub 2019 Mar 22. PubMed 30869867.
Backbone
  Vector backbone: pcDNA3.1(-)
  Backbone size w/o insert (bp): 5400
  Vector type: Mammalian Expression
Growth in bacteria
  Bacterial resistance: Ampicillin, 100 μg/mL
  Growth temperature: 37°C
  Growth strain: DH5alpha
  Copy number: High Copy
Gene/Insert
  Gene/Insert name: Green Glifon50
  Insert size (bp): 1700
Terms and licenses: Academic/Nonprofit Terms; Industry Terms: Not Available to Industry
How to cite: Green Glifon50 was a gift from Tetsuya Kitaguchi (Addgene plasmid # 126206 ; http://n2t.net/addgene:126206 ; RRID:Addgene_126206)
