[The description below was written by a language model from this plasmid's Addgene catalogue record and pLannotate feature annotations shown in this document.]
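Description:
Green Glifon50 is a mammalian expression plasmid built on the pcDNA3.1(-) backbone that encodes a genetically encoded green fluorescent glucose sensor for use in living mammalian cells. It is maintained in E. coli as a high-copy plasmid through a ColE1/pUC-type origin and selected with ampicillin via the β-lactamase gene and its native promoter. The backbone also carries an f1 origin for single-stranded DNA production and an SV40 promoter-driven neomycin phosphotransferase cassette with an SV40 polyadenylation signal, which would allow selection of stably transfected mammalian cells. Short fragments annotated as bom, HIV-1 LTR, ble, lacI and the lac promoter/operator region appear to be backbone remnants or partial sequence matches rather than functional parts.

The sensor open reading frame of about 1.7 kb sits downstream of the CMV immediate early enhancer and promoter and is terminated by the bovine growth hormone polyadenylation signal; a T7 promoter upstream of the coding region permits in vitro transcription or serves as a sequencing primer site. The feature table shows the insert as three contiguous pieces: an N-terminal portion of a yellow/green fluorescent protein of the Venus/EYFP family, a large fragment of E. coli mglB (the periplasmic galactose/glucose-binding protein), and the remaining C-terminal portion of the fluorescent protein. This arrangement indicates a single-fluorophore design in which the sugar-binding domain is inserted into the fluorescent protein, so that a conformational change on glucose binding would alter fluorescence. The exact fluorescent protein variant, linkers and any affinity-tuning mutations are not stated in the record. The plasmid is intended for transfection and imaging of intracellular glucose dynamics.
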