Features (pLannotate 1.2.2; 22 found; start..end, strand, type, name):
     28..80      -  misc_feature   bom (fragment): basis of mobility region from pBR322
    235..614     +  enhancer       CMV enhancer: human cytomegalovirus immediate early enhancer
    615..818     +  promoter       CMV promoter: human cytomegalovirus (CMV) immediate early promoter
    814..847     +  LTR            5' LTR (truncated) (fragment): truncated 5' long terminal repeat (LTR) from HIV-1
    863..881     +  promoter       T7 promoter: promoter for bacteriophage T7 RNA polymerase
    927..1356    +  CDS            VN155(I152L) (fragment): improved N-terminal fragment of mVenus for use in bimolecular fluorescence complementation (BiFC) (Kodama and Hu, 2010)
   1374..2291    +  CDS            mglB (fragment): DGAL_ECOLI - Experimental evidence at protein level: Swiss-Prot protein existence level 1. This protein is involved in the active transport of galactose and glucose. It plays a role in the chemotaxis towards the two sugars by interacting with the trg chemoreceptor. From Escherichia coli (strain K12).
   2301..2579    +  CDS            EYFP (fragment): enhanced YFP mammalian codon-optimized
   2616..2840    +  polyA_signal   bGH poly(A) signal: bovine growth hormone polyadenylation signal
   2844..2865    +  promoter       SV40 promoter (fragment): SV40 enhancer and early promoter
   2886..3314    +  rep_origin     f1 ori (sequence partly withheld): f1 bacteriophage origin of replication; arrow indicates direction of (+) strand synthesis
   3328..3657    +  promoter       SV40 promoter: SV40 enhancer and early promoter
   3724..4515    +  CDS            neo: KKA2_KLEPN - Also known as kan, nptII. Experimental evidence at protein level: Swiss-Prot protein existence level 1. Resistance to kanamycin, neomycin, paromomycin, ribostamycin, butirosin and gentamicin B. From Klebsiella pneumoniae.
   4539..4697    +  CDS            ble (fragment): BLE_KLEPN - Experimental evidence at protein level: Swiss-Prot protein existence level 1. Binding protein with a strong affinity to the bleomycin family of antibiotics. Binds to CL990; an antimitotic-antibiotic compound. From Klebsiella pneumoniae.
   4692..4813    +  polyA_signal   SV40 poly(A) signal: SV40 polyadenylation signal
   4886..4902    -  protein_bind   lac operator: The lac repressor binds to the lac operator to inhibit transcription in E. coli. This inhibition can be relieved by adding lactose or isopropyl-β-D-thiogalactopyranoside (IPTG). lac repressor encoded by lacI
   4910..4940    -  promoter       lac promoter: promoter for the E. coli lac operon
   4955..4976    -  protein_bind   CAP binding site: CAP binding activates transcription in the presence of cAMP. E. coli catabolite activator protein
   4989..5081    -  CDS            lacI (fragment): lac repressor; lacI; The lac repressor binds to the lac operator to inhibit transcription in E. coli. This inhibition can be relieved by adding lactose or isopropyl-β-D-thiogalactopyranoside (IPTG).
   5264..5852    -  rep_origin     ori: high-copy-number ColE1/pMB1/pBR322/pUC origin of replication
   6023..6883    -  CDS            AmpR: β-lactamase; bla; confers resistance to ampicillin, carbenicillin, and related antibiotics
   6884..6988    -  promoter       AmpR promoter: bla
>Addgene plasmid #126206 | Green Glifon50 | addgene full sequence | sequence record 246268 | Addgene NGS Result
GACGGATCGGGAGATCTCCCGATCCCCTATGGTGCACTCTCAGTACAATCTGCTCTGATGCCGCATAGTT
AAGCCAGTATCTGCTCCCTGCTTGTGTGTTGGAGGTCGCTGAGTAGTGCGCGAGCAAAATTTAAGCTACA
ACAAGGCAAGGCTTGACCGACAATTGCATGAAGAATCTGCTTAGGGTTAGGCGTTTTGCGCTGCTTCGCG
ATGTACGGGCCAGATATACGCGTTGACATTGATTATTGACTAGTTATTAATAGTAATCAATTACGGGGTC
ATTAGTTCATAGCCCATATATGGAGTTCCGCGTTACATAACTTACGGTAAATGGCCCGCCTGGCTGACCG
CCCAACGACCCCCGCCCATTGACGTCAATAATGACGTATGTTCCCATAGTAACGCCAATAGGGACTTTCC
ATTGACGTCAATGGGTGGAGTATTTACGGTAAACTGCCCACTTGGCAGTACATCAAGTGTATCATATGCC
AAGTACGCCCCCTATTGACGTCAATGACGGTAAATGGCCCGCCTGGCATTATGCCCAGTACATGACCTTA
TGGGACTTTCCTACTTGGCAGTACATCTACGTATTAGTCATCGCTATTACCATGGTGATGCGGTTTTGGC
AGTACATCAATGGGCGTGGATAGCGGTTTGACTCACGGGGATTTCCAAGTCTCCACCCCATTGACGTCAA
TGGGAGTTTGTTTTGGCACCAAAATCAACGGGACTTTCCAAAATGTCGTAACAACTCCGCCCCATTGACG
CAAATGGGCGGTAGGCGTGTACGGTGGGAGGTCTATATAAGCAGAGCTCTCTGGCTAACTAGAGAACCCA
CTGCTTACTGGCTTATCGAAATTAATACGACTCACTATAGGGAGACCCAAGCTGGCTAGCGTTTAAACGG
GCCCTCTAGACTCGAGATGGTGAGCAAGGGCGAGGAGCTGTTCACCGGGGTGGTGCCCATCCTGGTCGAG
CTGGACGGCGACGTAAACGGCCACAAGTTCAGCGTGTCCGGCGAGGGCGAGGGCGATGCCACCTACGGCA
AGCTGACCCTGAAGTTCATCTGCACCACCGGCAAGCTGCCCGTGCCCTGGCCCACCCTCGTGACCACCTT
CGGCTACGGCCTGATGTGCTTCGCCCGCTACCCCGACCACATGAAGCAGCACGACTTCTTCAAGTCCGCC
ATGCCCGAAGGCTACGTCCAGGAGCGCACCATCTTCTTCAAGGACGACGGCAACTACAAGACCCGCGCCG
AGGTGAAGTTCGAGGGCGACACCCTGGTGAACCGCATCGAGCTGAAGGGCATCGACTTCAAGGAGGACGG
CAACATCCTGGGGCACAAGCTGGAGTTTGGTCTCCTGGGAGTTGATACTAGCATTGGTGTAACAATCTAT
AAGTACGACGATAACTATATGTCTGTAGTGCGCAAGGCTATTGAGCAAGATGCGAAAGCCGCGCCAGATG
TTCAGCTGCTGATGAATGATTCTCAGAATGACCAGTCCAAGCAGAACGATCAGATCGACGTATTGCTGGC
GAAAGGGGTGAAGGCACTGGCAATCAACCTGGTTGACCCGGCAGCTGCGGGTACGGTGATTGAGAAAGCG
CGTGGGCAAAACGTGCCGGTGGTTTTCTTCAACAAAGAACCGTCTCGTAAGGCGCTGGATAGCTACGACA
AAGCCTACTACGTTGGCACTGACTCCAAAGAGTCCGGCATTATTCAAGGCGATTTGATTGCTAAACACTG
GGCGGCGAATCAGGGTTGGGATCTGAACAAAGACGGTCAGATTCAGTTCGTACTGCTGAAAGGTGAACCG
GGCCATCCGGATGCAGAAGCACGTACCACTTACGTGATTAAAGAATTGAACGATAAAGGCATCAAAACTG
AACAGTTACAGTTAGATACCGCAATGTGGGACACCGCTCAGGCGAAAGATAAGATGGACGCCTGGCTGTC
TGGCCCGAACGCCAACAAAATCGAAGTGGTTATCGCCAACAACGATGCGATGGCAATGGGCGCGGTTGAA
GCGCTGAAAGCACACAACAAGTCCAGCATTCCGGTGTTTGGCGTCGATGCGCTGCCAGAAGCGCTGGCGC
TGGTGAAATCCGGTGCACTGGCGGGCACCGTACTGAACGATGCTAACAACCAGGCGAAAGCGACCTTTGA
TCTGGCGAAAAACCTGGCCGATGGTAAAGGTGCGGCTGATGGCACCAACTGGAAAATCGACAACAAAGTG
GTCCGCGTACCTTATGTTGGCGTAGATAAAGACAACCTGGCTGAGTTCAGCGAGGTGGATAGCCACAACG
TCTATATCATGGCCGACAAGCAGAAGAACGGCATCAAGGTGAACTTCAAGATCCGCCACAACATCGAGGA
CGGCAGCGTGCAGCTCGCCGACCACTACCAGCAGAACACCCCCATCGGCGACGGCCCCGTGCTGCTGCCC
GACAACCACTACCTGAGCTACCAGTCCGCCCTGAGCAAAGACCCCAACGAGAAGCGCGATCACATGGTCC
TGCTGGAGTTCGTGACCGCCGCCGGGATCACTCTCGGCATGGACGAGCTGTACAAGTAATTCGAAGCTTA
AGTTTAAACCGCTGATCAGCCTCGACTGTGCCTTCTAGTTGCCAGCCATCTGTTGTTTGCCCCTCCCCCG
TGCCTTCCTTGACCCTGGAAGGTGCCACTCCCACTGTCCTTTCCTAATAAAATGAGGAAATTGCATCGCA
TTGTCTGAGTAGGTGTCATTCTATTCTGGGGGGTGGGGTGGGGCAGGACAGCAAGGGGGAGGATTGGGAA
GACAATAGCAGGCATGCTGGGGATGCGGTGGGCTCTATGGCTTCTGAGGCGGAAAGAACCAGCTGGGGCT
CTAGGGGGTATCCCC
[124 nt withheld, positions 2886-3009]
C
[91 nt withheld, positions 3011-3101]
A
[49 nt withheld, positions 3103-3151]
CCTTTGACGTTGGAGTCCACGTTCTTT
[37 nt withheld, positions 3179-3215]
ACCCTATCTCGGTCTATTCTTTTGATTTATAAGGGATTTTGCCGATTTCGGCCTATTGGTTAAAAAATGA
GCTGATTTAACAAAAATTTAACGCGAATTAATTCTGTGGAATGTGTGTCAGTTAGGGTGTGGAAAGTCCC
CAGGCTCCCCAGCAGGCAGAAGTATGCAAAGCATGCATCTCAATTAGTCAGCAACCAGGTGTGGAAAGTC
CCCAGGCTCCCCAGCAGGCAGAAGTATGCAAAGCATGCATCTCAATTAGTCAGCAACCATAGTCCCGCCC
CTAACTCCGCCCATCCCGCCCCTAACTCCGCCCAGTTCCGCCCATTCTCCGCCCCATGGCTGACTAATTT
TTTTTATTTATGCAGAGGCCGAGGCCGCCTCTGCCTCTGAGCTATTCCAGAAGTAGTGAGGAGGCTTTTT
TGGAGGCCTAGGCTTTTGCAAAAAGCTCCCGGGAGCTTGTATATCCATTTTCGGATCTGATCAAGAGACA
GGATGAGGATCGTTTCGCATGATTGAACAAGATGGATTGCACGCAGGTTCTCCGGCCGCTTGGGTGGAGA
GGCTATTCGGCTATGACTGGGCACAACAGACAATCGGCTGCTCTGATGCCGCCGTGTTCCGGCTGTCAGC
GCAGGGGCGCCCGGTTCTTTTTGTCAAGACCGACCTGTCCGGTGCCCTGAATGAACTGCAGGACGAGGCA
GCGCGGCTATCGTGGCTGGCCACGACGGGCGTTCCTTGCGCAGCTGTGCTCGACGTTGTCACTGAAGCGG
GAAGGGACTGGCTGCTATTGGGCGAAGTGCCGGGGCAGGATCTCCTGTCATCTCACCTTGCTCCTGCCGA
GAAAGTATCCATCATGGCTGATGCAATGCGGCGGCTGCATACGCTTGATCCGGCTACCTGCCCATTCGAC
CACCAAGCGAAACATCGCATCGAGCGAGCACGTACTCGGATGGAAGCCGGTCTTGTCGATCAGGATGATC
TGGACGAAGAGCATCAGGGGCTCGCGCCAGCCGAACTGTTCGCCAGGCTCAAGGCGCGCATGCCCGACGG
CGAGGATCTCGTCGTGACCCATGGCGATGCCTGCTTGCCGAATATCATGGTGGAAAATGGCCGCTTTTCT
GGATTCATCGACTGTGGCCGGCTGGGTGTGGCGGACCGCTATCAGGACATAGCGTTGGCTACCCGTGATA
TTGCTGAAGAGCTTGGCGGCGAATGGGCTGACCGCTTCCTCGTGCTTTACGGTATCGCCGCTCCCGATTC
GCAGCGCATCGCCTTCTATCGCCTTCTTGACGAGTTCTTCTGAGCGGGACTCTGGGGTTCGAAATGACCG
ACCAAGCGACGCCCAACCTGCCATCACGAGATTTCGATTCCACCGCCGCCTTCTATGAAAGGTTGGGCTT
CGGAATCGTTTTCCGGGACGCCGGCTGGATGATCCTCCAGCGCGGGGATCTCATGCTGGAGTTCTTCGCC
CACCCCAACTTGTTTATTGCAGCTTATAATGGTTACAAATAAAGCAATAGCATCACAAATTTCACAAATA
AAGCATTTTTTTCACTGCATTCTAGTTGTGGTTTGTCCAAACTCATCAATGTATCTTATCATGTCTGTAT
ACCGTCGACCTCTAGCTAGAGCTTGGCGTAATCATGGTCATAGCTGTTTCCTGTGTGAAATTGTTATCCG
CTCACAATTCCACACAACATACGAGCCGGAAGCATAAAGTGTAAAGCCTGGGGTGCCTAATGAGTGAGCT
AACTCACATTAATTGCGTTGCGCTCACTGCCCGCTTTCCAGTCGGGAAACCTGTCGTGCCAGCTGCATTA
ATGAATCGGCCAACGCGCGGGGAGAGGCGGTTTGCGTATTGGGCGCTCTTCCGCTTCCTCGCTCACTGAC
TCGCTGCGCTCGGTCGTTCGGCTGCGGCGAGCGGTATCAGCTCACTCAAAGGCGGTAATACGGTTATCCA
CAGAATCAGGGGATAACGCAGGAAAGAACATGTGAGCAAAAGGCCAGCAAAAGGCCAGGAACCGTAAAAA
GGCCGCGTTGCTGGCGTTTTTCCATAGGCTCCGCCCCCCTGACGAGCATCACAAAAATCGACGCTCAAGT
CAGAGGTGGCGAAACCCGACAGGACTATAAAGATACCAGGCGTTTCCCCCTGGAAGCTCCCTCGTGCGCT
CTCCTGTTCCGACCCTGCCGCTTACCGGATACCTGTCCGCCTTTCTCCCTTCGGGAAGCGTGGCGCTTTC
TCATAGCTCACGCTGTAGGTATCTCAGTTCGGTGTAGGTCGTTCGCTCCAAGCTGGGCTGTGTGCACGAA
CCCCCCGTTCAGCCCGACCGCTGCGCCTTATCCGGTAACTATCGTCTTGAGTCCAACCCGGTAAGACACG
ACTTATCGCCACTGGCAGCAGCCACTGGTAACAGGATTAGCAGAGCGAGGTATGTAGGCGGTGCTACAGA
GTTCTTGAAGTGGTGGCCTAACTACGGCTACACTAGAAGAACAGTATTTGGTATCTGCGCTCTGCTGAAG
CCAGTTACCTTCGGAAAAAGAGTTGGTAGCTCTTGATCCGGCAAACAAACCACCGCTGGTAGCGGTGGTT
TTTTTGTTTGCAAGCAGCAGATTACGCGCAGAAAAAAAGGATCTCAAGAAGATCCTTTGATCTTTTCTAC
GGGGTCTGACGCTCAGTGGAACGAAAACTCACGTTAAGGGATTTTGGTCATGAGATTATCAAAAAGGATC
TTCACCTAGATCCTTTTAAATTAAAAATGAAGTTTTAAATCAATCTAAAGTATATATGAGTAAACTTGGT
CTGACAGTTACCAATGCTTAATCAGTGAGGCACCTATCTCAGCGATCTGTCTATTTCGTTCATCCATAGT
TGCCTGACTCCCCGTCGTGTAGATAACTACGATACGGGAGGGCTTACCATCTGGCCCCAGTGCTGCAATG
ATACCGCGAGACCCACGCTCACCGGCTCCAGATTTATCAGCAATAAACCAGCCAGCCGGAAGGGCCGAGC
GCAGAAGTGGTCCTGCAACTTTATCCGCCTCCATCCAGTCTATTAATTGTTGCCGGGAAGCTAGAGTAAG
TAGTTCGCCAGTTAATAGTTTGCGCAACGTTGTTGCCATTGCTACAGGCATCGTGGTGTCACGCTCGTCG
TTTGGTATGGCTTCATTCAGCTCCGGTTCCCAACGATCAAGGCGAGTTACATGATCCCCCATGTTGTGCA
AAAAAGCGGTTAGCTCCTTCGGTCCTCCGATCGTTGTCAGAAGTAAGTTGGCCGCAGTGTTATCACTCAT
GGTTATGGCAGCACTGCATAATTCTCTTACTGTCATGCCATCCGTAAGATGCTTTTCTGTGACTGGTGAG
TACTCAACCAAGTCATTCTGAGAATAGTGTATGCGGCGACCGAGTTGCTCTTGCCCGGCGTCAATACGGG
ATAATACCGCGCCACATAGCAGAACTTTAAAAGTGCTCATCATTGGAAAACGTTCTTCGGGGCGAAAACT
CTCAAGGATCTTACCGCTGTTGAGATCCAGTTCGATGTAACCCACTCGTGCACCCAACTGATCTTCAGCA
TCTTTTACTTTCACCAGCGTTTCTGGGTGAGCAAAAACAGGAAGGCAAAATGCCGCAAAAAAGGGAATAA
GGGCGACACGGAAATGTTGAATACTCATACTCTTCCTTTTTCAATATTATTGAAGCATTTATCAGGGTTA
TTGTCTCATGAGCGGATACATATTTGAATGTATTTAGAAAAATAAACAAATAGGGGTTCCGCGCACATTT
CCCCGAAAAGTGCCACCTGACGTC
