>Addgene plasmid #126206 | Green Glifon50 | depositor partial sequence | sequence record 241443 | Green Glifon50 sequence 1840 bps
ATTAATACGACTCACTATAGGGAGACCCAAGCTGGCTAGCGTTTAAACGGGCCCTCTAGACTCGAGATGG
TGAGCAAGGGCGAGGAGCTGTTCACCGGGGTGGTGCCCATCCTGGTCGAGCTGGACGGCGACGTAAACGG
CCACAAGTTCAGCGTGTCCGGCGAGGGCGAGGGCGATGCCACCTACGGCAAGCTGACCCTGAAGTTCATC
TGCACCACCGGCAAGCTGCCCGTGCCCTGGCCCACCCTCGTGACCACCTTCGGCTACGGCCTGATGTGCT
TCGCCCGCTACCCCGACCACATGAAGCAGCACGACTTCTTCAAGTCCGCCATGCCCGAAGGCTACGTCCA
GGAGCGCACCATCTTCTTCAAGGACGACGGCAACTACAAGACCCGCGCCGAGGTGAAGTTCGAGGGCGAC
ACCCTGGTGAACCGCATCGAGCTGAAGGGCATCGACTTCAAGGAGGACGGCAACATCCTGGGGCACAAGC
TGGAGTTTGGTCTCCTGGGAGTTGATACTAGCATTGGTGTAACAATCTATAAGTACGACGATAACTATAT
GTCTGTAGTGCGCAAGGCTATTGAGCAAGATGCGAAAGCCGCGCCAGATGTTCAGCTGCTGATGAATGAT
TCTCAGAATGACCAGTCCAAGCAGAACGATCAGATCGACGTATTGCTGGCGAAAGGGGTGAAGGCACTGG
CAATCAACCTGGTTGACCCGGCAGCTGCGGGTACGGTGATTGAGAAAGCGCGTGGGCAAAACGTGCCGGT
GGTTTTCTTCAACAAAGAACCGTCTCGTAAGGCGCTGGATAGCTACGACAAAGCCTACTACGTTGGCACT
GACTCCAAAGAGTCCGGCATTATTCAAGGCGATTTGATTGCTAAACACTGGGCGGCGAATCAGGGTTGGG
ATCTGAACAAAGACGGTCAGATTCAGTTCGTACTGCTGAAAGGTGAACCGGGCCATCCGGATGCAGAAGC
ACGTACCACTTACGTGATTAAAGAATTGAACGATAAAGGCATCAAAACTGAACAGTTACAGTTAGATACC
GCAATGTGGGACACCGCTCAGGCGAAAGATAAGATGGACGCCTGGCTGTCTGGCCCGAACGCCAACAAAA
TCGAAGTGGTTATCGCCAACAACGATGCGATGGCAATGGGCGCGGTTGAAGCGCTGAAAGCACACAACAA
GTCCAGCATTCCGGTGTTTGGCGTCGATGCGCTGCCAGAAGCGCTGGCGCTGGTGAAATCCGGTGCACTG
GCGGGCACCGTACTGAACGATGCTAACAACCAGGCGAAAGCGACCTTTGATCTGGCGAAAAACCTGGCCG
ATGGTAAAGGTGCGGCTGATGGCACCAACTGGAAAATCGACAACAAAGTGGTCCGCGTACCTTATGTTGG
CGTAGATAAAGACAACCTGGCTGAGTTCAGCGAGGTGGATAGCCACAACGTCTATATCATGGCCGACAAG
CAGAAGAACGGCATCAAGGTGAACTTCAAGATCCGCCACAACATCGAGGACGGCAGCGTGCAGCTCGCCG
ACCACTACCAGCAGAACACCCCCATCGGCGACGGCCCCGTGCTGCTGCCCGACAACCACTACCTGAGCTA
CCAGTCCGCCCTGAGCAAAGACCCCAACGAGAAGCGCGATCACATGGTCCTGCTGGAGTTCGTGACCGCC
GCCGGGATCACTCTCGGCATGGACGAGCTGTACAAGTAATTCGAAGCTTAAGTTTAAACCGCTGATCAGC
CTCGACTGTGCCTTCTAGTTGCCAGCCATCTGTTGTTTGCCCCTCCCCCGTGCCTTCCTTGACCCTGGAA
GGTGCCACTCCCACTGTCCT
